>Addgene plasmid #16526 | FBE-Luc | addgene partial sequence | sequence record 23144 | LucNrev 5'-CCTTATGCAGTTGCTCTCC-3'
TTTCGCGGATGATGGCGCCGGGCCTTTCTTTATGTTTTTGGCGTCTTCCATGGTGGCTTTACCAACAGTA
CCGGAATGCCAAGCTTACTTAGATCGCAGATCTCGATACCGGATCCATTATATACCCGAATTCGATATCG
ACGTCCAGCTGTCGAGCCCGGGCTAGCACGCGTAAGAGCTCGGTACAGCCAATACACAATCCGGTACCTA
TCGATAGAGAAATGTTCTGGCACCTGCACTTGCACTGGGGACAGCCTATTTTGCTAGTTTGTTTTGTTTC
GTTTTGTTTTGATGGAGAGCGTATGTTAGTACTATCGATTCACACAAAAAACCAACACACAGATGTAATG
AAAATAAAGATATTTTATTGCGGCCGCTCCAAGTACCTCCCGTACCTTAATATTACTTACTTATCATGGT
AGCTTGGGCTGGCGTAATAGCGAAGAGGCCCGCACCGATCGCCCTTCCCAACAGTTGCGCAGCCTGAATG
GCGAATGGCAAATTGTAAGCGTTAATATTTTGTTAAAATTCGCGTTAAATTTTTGTTAAATCAGCTCATT
TTTTAACCAATAGGCCGAAATCGGCAAAATCCCTTATAAATCAAAAGAATAGACCGAGATAGGGT
[37 nt withheld, positions 626-662]
AAAGAACGTGGACTCCAACGTCAAAGG
[42 nt withheld, positions 690-731]
NNCACCCAAANCAGTTTTTNGGGGNCGAGGNGCCGTAAGCACTAAATCGGANCCTNAAGGGAGCCCCGAT
TAGANCTGGACGGGNAAGCCGCNAACGTGGC
