[The description below was written by a language model from this plasmid's Addgene catalogue record.]
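Description:
FBE-Luc is a mammalian luciferase reporter plasmid built on the pBV-Luc backbone (about 4.9 kb without insert), designed to read out transcriptional activity driven by the FAST-1 binding element (FBE). FAST-1, now known as FOXH1, is a forkhead-family DNA-binding protein that acts as a signal transducer downstream of TGF-beta and activin. The plasmid is propagated in E. coli under ampicillin selection. The record does not state the origin of replication or copy number, and no feature table is provided, so the detailed layout of the backbone cannot be confirmed here.

The insert is a short synthetic element made by annealing a pair of complementary oligonucleotides containing the FAST-1 recognition sequence and ligating them into the single KpnI site of pBV-Luc, upstream of the luciferase coding region carried by the backbone. Because the same enzyme site is used at both ends, the orientation and number of copies inserted are not specified in the record, nor is it stated whether the KpnI sites were retained. The catalogue lists luciferase as a "C-terminal tag", but the FBE is a regulatory DNA element, not a coding sequence, so luciferase is best understood as the downstream reporter. The promoter that works with the binding element is not named in the record.

In use, the plasmid is transfected into mammalian cells, where luciferase output reports FAST-1/FOXH1-dependent transcription. This makes it suited to assaying responsiveness to TGF-beta or activin signalling and testing the activity of FAST-1 and its partners.
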