Addgene plasmid #16526: FBE-Luc
Depositing lab: Bert Vogelstein. Depositing organization: Johns Hopkins University and School of Medicine. Publication: Characterization of human FAST-1, a TGF beta and activin signal transducer. Zhou S, Zawel L, Lengauer C, Kinzler KW, Vogelstein B. Mol Cell. 1998 Jul . 2(1):121-7. 10.1016/S1097-2765(00)80120-3 PubMed 9702198.
Backbone
  Vector backbone: pBV-Luc
  Backbone manufacturer: Vogelstein Lab
  Backbone size w/o insert (bp): 4867
  Vector type: Mammalian Expression, Luciferase
Growth in bacteria
  Bacterial resistance: Ampicillin, 100 μg/mL
  Growth temperature: 37°C
  Growth strain: DH5alpha
  Copy number: Unknown
Gene/Insert
  Gene/Insert name: FAST-1 binding element (alt name: FBE)
  Entrez Gene: FOXH1 (a.k.a. FAST-1, FAST1)
  Tag / fusion protein: luciferase (C terminal on backbone)
  Cloning method: Restriction Enzyme; 5′ cloning site KpnI (unknown if destroyed); 3′ cloning site KpnI (unknown if destroyed)
  Sequencing primers: 5′ n/a; 3′ LucNrev
Terms and licenses: Academic/Nonprofit Terms; Industry Terms: Not Available to Industry
Depositor comments: FBE-luc was made by annealing the oligonucleotides 5′-CGGATTGTGTATTGGCTGTAC-3′ and 5′-AGCCAATACACAATCCGGTAC-3′ and cloning them into the KpnI site.
How to cite: FBE-Luc was a gift from Bert Vogelstein (Addgene plasmid # 16526 ; http://n2t.net/addgene:16526 ; RRID:Addgene_16526)
